>Addgene plasmid #46337 | Flag WDR24 pLJM1 | depositor partial sequence | sequence record 65310 | Flag WDR24 pLJM1 sequence 2373 bps
ATGGAGAAGATGTCCCGTGTGACCACAGCCCTGGGTGGCAGCGTGCTGACAGGCCGCACCATGCACTGCC
ACCTGGATGCTCCCGCCAATGCCATCAGTGTGTGCCGCGACGCAGCCCAGGTGGTCGTGGCAGGCCGTAG
CATCTTCAAGATCTATGCCATCGAGGAGGAACAGTTCGTGGAAAAGCTGAACCTGCGTGTGGGGCGCAAG
CCTTCGCTTAACCTGAGCTGTGCTGACGTGGTCTGGCACCAGATGGATGAGAACCTGCTGGCCACAGCAG
CCACCAATGGCGTGGTGGTCACGTGGAACCTGGGCCGGCCATCCCGCAACAAGCAGGACCAGCTGTTCAC
AGAACACAAGCGCACGGTAAACAAAGTCTGCTTCCACCCCACCGAAGCCCACGTGCTGCTCAGTGGCTCC
CAGGATGGCTTCATGAAGTGCTTTGACCTCCGCAGAAAGGACTCTGTCAGCACCTTCTCGGGCCAGTCGG
AGAGCGTGCGGGACGTGCAGTTCAGTATCCGGGACTACTTCACCTTCGCCTCCACCTTTGAGAACGGCAA
TGTGCAGCTCTGGGACATCCGGCGTCCCGACCGGTGCGAGAGGATGTTCACAGCCCACAACGGACCCGTC
TTCTGCTGCGACTGGCACCCCGAGGACAGGGGCTGGTTGGCCACTGGAGGGCGCGACAAGATGGTGAAGG
TCTGGGACATGACCACGCACCGTGCCAAGGAGATGCACTGTGTGCAGACCATCGCCTCGGTGGCCCGTGT
GAAGTGGCGGCCAGAGTGCCGCCACCACCTGGCCACGTGCTCCATGATGGTGGACCACAACATCTATGTT
TGGGACGTGCGCCGGCCCTTCGTGCCAGCTGCCATGTTTGAGGAACACCGAGACGTCACCACGGGAATTG
CCTGGCGCCACCCCCACGACCCCTCCTTCCTGCTGTCTGGCTCCAAGGACAGCTCGCTGTGCCAGCACCT
GTTCCGCGACGCCAGCCAGCCCGTCGAGCGCGCCAACCCTGAGGGCCTCTGCTACGGCCTCTTCGGGGAC
CTGGCCTTCGCCGCCAAGGAGAGCCTCGTGGCTGCCGAGTCGGGGCGCAAGCCCTACACTGGCGACCGGC
GCCACCCCATCTTCTTTAAGCGCAAGCTGGACCCTGCCGAGCCCTTCGCAGGCCTCGCCTCCAGTGCCCT
CAGTGTCTTTGAGACGGAGCCAGGTGGCGGCGGCATGCGCTGGTTTGTGGACACAGCTGAGCGTTATGCG
CTGGCTGGCCGGCCACTGGCCGAGCTCTGTGACCACAACGCAAAGGTGGCTCGAGAGCTTGGCCGCAACC
AGGTGGCGCAAACGTGGACCATGCTGCGGATCATCTACTGCAGCCCTGGCCTAGTGCCCACTGCAAACCT
CAACCACAGTGTGGGCAAGGGTGGCTCCTGTGGCCTCCCGCTCATGAACAGTTTCAACCTGAAGGATATG
GCCCCAGGGTTGGGCAGTGAGACGCGGCTGGACCGCAGCAAAGGAGATGCACGGAGCGACACAGTTCTGC
TCGACTCCTCGGCCACACTCATCACCAATGAGGATAACGAGGAAACCGAGGGCAGCGACGTACCTGCCGA
CTACCTGCTGGGTGACGTGGAAGGTGAGGAGGACGAGCTGTACCTGCTGGATCCGGAACACGCGCACCCC
GAGGACCCTGAGTGCGTGCTGCCGCAGGAGGCCTTTCCGCTGCGCCACGAGATCGTGGACACGCCTCCCG
GACCCGAGCACCTGCAGGACAAGGCCGACTCCCCGCACGTGAGCGGCAGCGAGGCGGATGTGGCCTCCCT
GGCCCCCGTGGACTCCTCCTTCTCGCTCCTGTCTGTCTCACACGCGCTCTACGACAGCCGCCTGCCGCCC
GACTTCTTCGGCGTGCTGGTGCGCGACATGCTGCACTTCTACGCTGAGCAGGGCGACGTGCAGATGGCTG
TGTCTGTGCTCATCGTCCTGGGTGAACGGGTGCGCAAGGACATCGACGAGCAGACCCAGGAGCACTGGTA
CACTTCCTACATCGACCTGCTGCAGCGCTTCCGCCTCTGGAACGTGTCCAACGAGGTGGTCAAGCTGAGC
ACCAGCCGCGCCGTCAGCTGCCTCAACCAGGCCTCCACCACCCTGCACGTCAACTGCAGCCACTGCAAGC
GGCCCATGAGCAGCCGGGGCTGGGTCTGCGACAGGTGCCACCGCTGCGCCAGCATGTGTGCCGTCTGCCA
CCACGTAGTCAAGGGTCTCTTCGTGTGGTGCCAGGGCTGCAGCCACGGCGGCCACCTGCAGCACATCATG
AAGTGGCTGGAAGGCAGCTCCCACTGTCCCGCAGGCTGCGGCCACCTCTGCGAGTACTCCTGA
