>Addgene plasmid #46337 | Flag WDR24 pLJM1 | addgene partial sequence | sequence record 66293 | CMV-F 5'-CGCAAATGGGCGGTAGGCGTG-3'
CTATATAAGCAGAGCTGGTTTAGTGAACCGTCAGATCCGCTAGCGCTACCGGATGACCACCATGGACTAC
AAGGATGACGATGACAAGGGTGGTGGTGGTGGTGCGTCGACGATGGAGAAGATGTCCCGTGTGACCACAG
CCCTGGGTGGCAGCGTGCTGACAGGCCGCACCATGCACTGCCACCTGGATGCTCCCGCCAATGCCATCAG
TGTGTGCCGCGACGCAGCCCAGGTGGTCGTGGCAGGCCGTAGCATCTTCAAGATCTATGCCATCGAGGAG
GAACAGTTCGTGGAAAAGCTGAACCTGCGTGTGGGGCGCAAGCCTTCGCTTAACCTGAGCTGTGCTGACG
TGGTCTGGCACCAGATGGATGAGAACCTGCTGGCCACAGCAGCCACCAATGGCGTGGTGGTCACGTGGAA
CCTGGGCCGGCCATCCCGCAACAAGCAGGACCAGCTGTTCACAGAACACAAGCGCACGGTAAACAAAGTC
TGCTTCCACCCCACCGAAGCCCACGTGCTGCTCAGTGGCTCCCAGGATGGCTTCATGAAGTGCTTTGACC
TCCGCAGAAAGGACTCTGTCAGCACCTTCTCGGGCCAGTCGGAGAGCGTGCGGGACGTGCAGTTCAGTAT
CCGGGACTACTTCACCTTCGCCTCCACCTTTGAGAACGGCAATGTGCAGCTCTGGGACATCCGGCGTCCC
GACCGGTGCGAGAGGATGTTCACAGCCCACAACGGACCCGTCTTCTGCTGCGACTGGCACCCCGAGGACA
GGGGCTGGTTGGCCACTGGAGGGCGCGACAAGATGGTGAAGGTCTGGGACATGACCACGCACCGTGCCAA
GGAGATGCACTGTGTGCAGACCATCGCCTCG
