[The description below was written by a language model from this plasmid's Addgene catalogue record.]
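Description:
Flag WDR24 pLJM1 is a lentiviral mammalian expression plasmid built on the pLJM1 backbone and carrying the human WDR24 coding sequence (also known as C16orf21 or JFP7), an insert of about 2.4 kb. The cDNA was placed between SalI and NotI sites by restriction cloning, in frame with a FLAG epitope supplied by the backbone, so the protein is produced with an N-terminal FLAG tag suitable for detection by immunoblotting or for immunoprecipitation with anti-FLAG reagents. The plasmid is propagated in E. coli under ampicillin selection, and it carries a puromycin marker for selecting mammalian cells that have taken up the construct. The record does not state which promoter drives the insert or the puromycin cassette, does not list the individual viral elements, and gives the copy number as unknown; no feature table is available to confirm these details.

As a lentiviral transfer vector, the plasmid is intended to be packaged into viral particles with separately supplied packaging and envelope functions. The resulting virus integrates the expression cassette into target cells, allowing stable puromycin-resistant lines expressing tagged WDR24 to be derived; the plasmid can also be used for direct transfection. The associated publication concerns a tumour suppressor complex with GTPase-activating activity toward the Rag GTPases, which signal amino acid sufficiency to mTORC1. This suggests the construct was made to express epitope-tagged WDR24 for studying its protein interactions and its role in amino acid sensing in the mTORC1 pathway, although the catalogue entry itself does not spell out a specific experimental purpose.
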