Addgene plasmid #46337: Flag WDR24 pLJM1
Depositing lab: David Sabatini. Depositing organization: Whitehead Institute for Biomedical Research. Publication: A Tumor suppressor complex with GAP activity for the Rag GTPases that signal amino acid sufficiency to mTORC1. Bar-Peled L, Chantranupong L, Cherniack AD, Chen WW, Ottina KA, Grabiner BC, Spear ED, Carter SL, Meyerson M, Sabatini DM. Science. 2013 May 31;340(6136):1100-6. doi: 10.1126/science.1232044. PubMed 23723238.
Backbone
  Vector backbone: pLJM1
  Vector type: Mammalian Expression, Lentiviral
  Selectable markers: Puromycin
Growth in bacteria
  Bacterial resistance: Ampicillin, 100 μg/mL
  Growth temperature: 37°C
  Growth strain: XL10 Gold
  Copy number: Unknown
Gene/Insert
  Gene/Insert name: WDR24
  Species: H. sapiens (human)
  Insert size (bp): 2373
  Entrez Gene: WDR24 (a.k.a. C16orf21, JFP7)
  Tag / fusion protein: FLag (N terminal on backbone)
  Cloning method: Restriction Enzyme; 5′ cloning site SalI (not destroyed); 3′ cloning site NotI (unknown if destroyed)
  Sequencing primers: 5′ pLJM1F; 3′ pLJM1R
Terms and licenses: Academic/Nonprofit Terms; Industry Terms: Not Available to Industry
How to cite: Flag WDR24 pLJM1 was a gift from David Sabatini (Addgene plasmid # 46337 ; http://n2t.net/addgene:46337 ; RRID:Addgene_46337)
